>Addgene plasmid #15604 | Tg-MOR23(148, 40)-LacZpA | addgene partial sequence | sequence record 21941 | 15604 with M13F
CGAATTGGAGCTCCCCGCGGTGGCGGCCGCTCTAGATTAATTAATCTGATATCGAGGGATCTCCATAAGA
GAAGAGGGACAGCTATGACTGGGAGTAGTCAGGAGAGGAGGAAAAATCTGGCTAGTAAAACATGTAAGGA
AAATTTTAGGGATGTTAAAGAAAAAAATAACACAAAACAAAATATAAAAAAAATCTAACCTCAAGTCAAG
GCTTTTCTATGGAATAAGGAATGGACAGCAGGGGGCTGTTTCATATACTGATGACCTCTTTATAGCCAAC
CTTTGTTCATGGCAGCCAGCATATGGGCATATGTTGCCAAACTCTAAACCAAATACTCATTCTGATGTTT
TAAATGATTTGCCCTCCCATATGTCCTTCCGAGTGAGAGACACAAAAAATTCCAACACACTATTGCAATG
AAAATAAATTTCCTTTATTAGCCAGAAGTCAGATGCTCAAGGGGCTTCATGATGTCCCCATAATTTTTGG
CAGAGGGAAAAAGATCTCAGTGGTATTTGTGAGCCAGGGCATTGGCCACACCAGCCACCACCTTCTGATA
GGCAGCCTGCACCTGAGGAGTGTCTAGAACTAGTGGATCCCCCCTGCCCGGTTATTATTATTTTTGACAC
CAGACCAACTGGTAATGGTAGCGACCGGCGCTCAGCTGGAATTCCGCCGATACTGACGGGCTCCAGGAGT
CGTCGCCACCAATCCCCATATGGAAACCGT
