>Addgene plasmid #15604 | Tg-MOR23(148, 40)-LacZpA | addgene partial sequence | sequence record 21942 | 15604 with M13R
TAACCCTCACTAAAGGGAACAAAGCTGGGTACCGGGCCCCCCCTCGAGTTAATTAAGAATTCGATATCAA
CTGATGCACAACATCTTCAGAAACTTCTGAAGGAAGGGAAGAAAGAAACACCTGGGAAGCAGCCTCTGGG
GAATCCCAAAATGTCACCCCCTGAGATAAGTAAAAACCCCTGTTTTTAATAAAATCCCCTGGTATCTATT
TGTGACACGACTTTTCTGGTTCCCCTGAGATACCAAGGGAGCTGTGGCCACCATGGCTGAGCCCCGCCAG
GAGTTCGACGTGATGGAAGATCATGCTCAGGGGGACTACACCCTGCAAGACCAGGAGGGTGACATGGACC
CCGGCCTGAAAGAGTCTCCCCTGCAGACCCCGGCCGATGATGGATCTGAGGAACCAGGCTCTGAAACCTC
TGATGCTAAGAGCACTCCGACGGCGGAAGATGCGACAGCACCCTTAGTGGATGAGGGAGCCCCCGGTGAG
CAGGCGGCCGCTCAGGCCCCCGCGGAGATCCCAGAAGGAACCGCAGCTGAAGAAGCAGGCATTGGCGACA
CGTCCAACCTGGAAGACCAAGCTGCCGGACACGTGACCCAAGCTCGCATGGTCAGTAAAGGCAAAGATGG
GACTGGACCCGATGACAAAAAAACCAAGGGGGCGGATGGTAAGCCTGGAACGAAGATTGCCACACCCCGG
GGAGCAGCCCCTCCAGGCCAGAAAGGCCAGGCCAACGC
