[The description below was written by a language model from this plasmid's Addgene catalogue record.]
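Description:
Tg-MOR23(148, 40)-LacZpA is a mouse transgene construct carried in a pBS (pBluescript-type) cloning backbone of about 3 kb. It is a high-copy bacterial plasmid selected with ampicillin. The record provides no feature table, so the origin of replication and other backbone elements are not itemised, although vectors of this family normally carry a pUC-type origin and a bla resistance gene. The insert of roughly 4.9 kb is of mouse origin and is flanked by PacI sites on both sides. This arrangement would allow the whole transgene to be released from the vector sequences as a single fragment, although the record notes that it is unknown whether these sites were preserved during cloning.

The name indicates a transgene ("Tg") based on the odorant receptor gene MOR23, joined to a LacZ reporter followed by a polyadenylation signal ("pA"). LacZ encodes beta-galactosidase, so cells that express the transgene could be detected histochemically. The numbers in parentheses (148, 40) presumably define the extent of MOR23 sequence included, but the record does not explain them. It also does not state the exact promoter boundaries, whether the receptor coding region is present, or how LacZ is linked to it.

The associated publication concerns how homeodomain binding motifs modulate the probability of odorant receptor gene choice in transgenic mice. The construct therefore appears to be one of a series of minimal MOR23 reporter transgenes used to generate transgenic mice and to test which regulatory sequences influence how often olfactory sensory neurons select the transgene for expression.
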