Addgene plasmid #15604: Tg-MOR23(148, 40)-LacZpA
Depositing lab: Peter Mombaerts. Depositing organization: Rockefeller University. Publication: Homeodomain binding motifs modulate the probability of odorant receptor gene choice in transgenic mice. Vassalli A, Feinstein P, Mombaerts P. Mol Cell Neurosci. 2011 Feb;46(2):381-96. Epub 2010 Nov 26. 10.1016/j.mcn.2010.11.001 PubMed 21111823.
Backbone
  Vector backbone: pBS
  Backbone size w/o insert (bp): 3000
  Vector type: high copy number
Growth in bacteria
  Bacterial resistance: Ampicillin, 100 μg/mL
  Growth temperature: 37°C
  Growth strain: DH5alpha
  Copy number: High Copy
Gene/Insert
  Gene/Insert name: Tg-MOR23(148, 40)-LacZpA
  Species: M. musculus (mouse)
  Insert size (bp): 4900
  Cloning method: Restriction Enzyme; 5′ cloning site pacI (unknown if destroyed); 3′ cloning site pacI (unknown if destroyed)
  Sequencing primers: 5′ m13; 3′ reverse
Terms and licenses: Academic/Nonprofit Terms; Industry Terms: Not Available to Industry
How to cite: Tg-MOR23(148, 40)-LacZpA was a gift from Peter Mombaerts (Addgene plasmid # 15604 ; http://n2t.net/addgene:15604 ; RRID:Addgene_15604)
